Addgene plasmid #203567: pCAG-mCherry-ATG14
Purpose: Mammalian expression of mCherry tagged ATG14
Depositing lab: James Hurley. Depositing organization: University of California, Berkeley. Publication: Structure and activation of the human autophagy-initiating ULK1C:PI3KC3-C1 supercomplex. Chen M, Nguyen TN, Ren X, Khuu G, Cook ASI, Zhao Y, Yildiz A, Lazarou M, Hurley JH. Nat Struct Mol Biol. 2025 Sep;32(9):1596-1605. doi: 10.1038/s41594-025-01557-x. Epub 2025 May 29. PubMed 40442316.
Backbone
  Vector backbone: pCAG
  Vector type: Mammalian Expression
Growth in bacteria
  Bacterial resistance: Ampicillin, 100 μg/mL
  Growth temperature: 37°C
  Growth strain: DH5alpha
  Copy number: High Copy
Gene/Insert
  Gene/Insert name: ATG14
  Species: H. sapiens (human)
  GenBank ID: NP_055739.2
  Entrez Gene: ATG14 (a.k.a. ATG14L, BARKOR, KIAA0831)
  Promoter: CMV
  Tag / fusion protein: mCherry (N terminal on insert)
  Cloning method: Restriction Enzyme; 5′ cloning site ClaI (unknown if destroyed); 3′ cloning site XhoI (unknown if destroyed)
Terms and licenses: Academic/Nonprofit Terms; Industry Terms: Not Available to Industry
Depositor comments: mCherry-TEVsite-ATG14-stop
How to cite: pCAG-mCherry-ATG14 was a gift from James Hurley (Addgene plasmid # 203567 ; http://n2t.net/addgene:203567 ; RRID:Addgene_203567)
