[The description below was written by a language model from this plasmid's Addgene catalogue record and pLannotate feature annotations shown in this document.]
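Description:
pCAG-mCherry-ATG14 is a mammalian expression plasmid of about 7 kb, built on the pCAG backbone, that produces human ATG14 (also known as ATG14L or BARKOR) fused at its N terminus to the red fluorescent protein mCherry. It is maintained in E. coli through a high-copy ColE1/pUC-type origin and selected with ampicillin via the β-lactamase gene and its own promoter. Backbone remnants include a lac promoter/operator region with short lacI fragments. An SV40 origin of replication with a partial SV40 promoter and an SV40 poly(A) signal is also present. This origin can support episomal amplification in cells expressing large T antigen. No mammalian selection marker is annotated, which suggests the plasmid is suited to transient transfection.

The catalogue entry lists the promoter as CMV, but the feature table shows the full composite CAG arrangement. This consists of the CMV immediate-early enhancer, the chicken β-actin promoter and a chimeric chicken β-actin/rabbit β-globin intron, which together give strong constitutive expression in a broad range of mammalian cells. Downstream lies a single open reading frame comprising mCherry, a TEV protease recognition site and ATG14 followed by a stop codon, as the depositor comment also describes. Transcripts are terminated by the rabbit β-globin polyadenylation signal. The short β-globin "CDS" fragments flanking the insert are probably exon remnants of the pCAG cassette rather than intended coding parts. The TEV site allows the fluorescent tag to be cleaved from ATG14.

ATG14 is a subunit of the autophagy-specific PI3KC3-C1 lipid kinase complex. The associated publication concerns the structure and activation of the human ULK1 complex:PI3KC3-C1 supercomplex, but the record does not state how this plasmid was used in that work.
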