Features (pLannotate 1.2.2; 20 found; start..end, strand, type, name):
    123..502     +  enhancer       CMV enhancer: human cytomegalovirus immediate early enhancer
    504..779     +  promoter       chicken β-actin promoter: No description available
    780..1796    +  intron         chimeric intron: chimera between introns from chicken β-actin and rabbit β-globin
   1794..1850    +  CDS            HBB (fragment): HBB_LEPEU - Experimental evidence at protein level: Swiss-Prot protein existence level 1. Involved in oxygen transport from the lung to the various peripheral tissues. From Lepus europaeus (European hare).
   1876..2583    +  CDS            mCherry: mCherry is a basic (constitutively fluorescent) red fluorescent protein published in 2004, derived from Discosoma sp.. It is reported to be a very rapidly-maturing monomer with low acid sensitivity.
   2593..2612    +  CDS            TEV site (fragment): tobacco etch virus (TEV) protease recognition and cleavage site
   2617..4092    +  CDS            ATG14: BAKOR_HUMAN - Also known as ATG14L From Homo sapiens (Human).
   4102..4179    +  CDS            HBB (fragment): HBB_PONPY - Experimental evidence at transcript level: Swiss-Prot protein existence level 2. Involved in oxygen transport from the lung to the various peripheral tissues. From Pongo pygmaeus (Bornean orangutan).
   4250..4305    +  polyA_signal   β-globin poly(A) signal: rabbit β-globin polyadenylation signal (Gil and Proudfoot, 1987)
   4690..4706    -  protein_bind   lac operator: The lac repressor binds to the lac operator to inhibit transcription in E. coli. This inhibition can be relieved by adding lactose or isopropyl-β-D-thiogalactopyranoside (IPTG). lac repressor encoded by lacI
   4714..4744    -  promoter       lac promoter: promoter for the E. coli lac operon
   4759..4780    -  protein_bind   CAP binding site: CAP binding activates transcription in the presence of cAMP. E. coli catabolite activator protein
   4793..4832    -  CDS            lacI (fragment): lac repressor; lacI; The lac repressor binds to the lac operator to inhibit transcription in E. coli. This inhibition can be relieved by adding lactose or isopropyl-β-D-thiogalactopyranoside (IPTG).
   4839..4861    +  promoter       SV40 promoter (fragment): SV40 enhancer and early promoter
   4885..5020    +  rep_origin     SV40 ori: SV40 origin of replication
   5040..5174    +  polyA_signal   SV40 poly(A) signal: SV40 polyadenylation signal
   5176..5230    -  CDS            lacI (fragment): lac repressor; lacI; The lac repressor binds to the lac operator to inhibit transcription in E. coli. This inhibition can be relieved by adding lactose or isopropyl-β-D-thiogalactopyranoside (IPTG).
   5413..6001    -  rep_origin     ori: high-copy-number ColE1/pMB1/pBR322/pUC origin of replication
   6172..7032    -  CDS            AmpR: β-lactamase; bla; confers resistance to ampicillin, carbenicillin, and related antibiotics
   7033..92      -  promoter       AmpR promoter (across the origin): bla
>Addgene plasmid #203567 | pCAG-mCherry-ATG14 | addgene full sequence | sequence record 401051 | Addgene Partial NGS Result
CAATATTATTGAAGCATTTATCAGGGTTATTGTCTCATGAGCGGATACATATTTGAATGTATTTAGAAAA
ATAAACAAATAGGGGTTCCGCGCACATTTCCCCGAAAAGTGCCACCTGGGTCGACATTGATTATTGACTA
GTTATTAATAGTAATCAATTACGGGGTCATTAGTTCATAGCCCATATATGGAGTTCCGCGTTACATAACT
TACGGTAAATGGCCCGCCTGGCTGACCGCCCAACGACCCCCGCCCATTGACGTCAATAATGACGTATGTT
CCCATAGTAACGCCAATAGGGACTTTCCATTGACGTCAATGGGTGGAGTATTTACGGTAAACTGCCCACT
TGGCAGTACATCAAGTGTATCATATGCCAAGTACGCCCCCTATTGACGTCAATGACGGTAAATGGCCCGC
CTGGCATTATGCCCAGTACATGACCTTATGGGACTTTCCTACTTGGCAGTACATCTACGTATTAGTCATC
GCTATTACCATGGTCGAGGTGAGCCCCACGTTCTGCTTCACTCTCCCCATCTCCCCCCCCTCCCCACCCC
CAATTTTGTATTTATTTATTTTTTAATTATTTTGTGCAGCGATGGGGGCGGGGGGGGGGGGGGSGCGCGC
CAGGCGGGGCGGGGCGGGGCGAGGGGCGGGGCGGGGCGAGGCGGAGAGGTGCGGCGGCAGCCAATCAGAG
CGGCGCGCTCCGAAAGTTTCCTTTTATGGCGAGGCGGCGGCGGCGGCGGCCCTATAAAAAGCGAAGCGCG
CGGCGGGCGGGAGTCGCTGCGCGCTGCCTTCGCCCCGTGCCCCGCTCCGCCGCCGCCTCGCGCCGCCCGC
CCCGGCTCTGACTGACCGCGTTACTCCCACAGGTGAGCGGGCGGGACGGCCCTTCTCCTCCGGGCTGTAA
TTAGCGCTTGGTTTAATGACGGCTTGTTTCTTTTCTGTGGCTGCGTGAAAGCCTTGAGGGGCTCCGGGAG
GGCCCTTTGTGCGGGGGGAGCGGCTCGGGGGGTGCGTGCGTGTGTGTGTGCGTGGGGAGCGCCGCGTGCG
GCTCCGCGCTGCCCGGCGGCTGTGAGCGCTGCGGGCGCGGCGCGGGGCTTTGTGCGCTCCGCAGTGTGCG
CGAGGGGAGCGCGGCCGGGGGCGGTGCCCCGCGGTGCGGGGGGGGCTGCGAGGGGAACAAAGGCTGCGTG
CGGGGTGTGTGCGTGGGGGGGTGAGCAGGGGGTGTGGGCGCGTCGGTCGGGCTGCAACCCCCCCTGCACC
CCCCTCCCCGAGTTGCTGAGCACGGCCCGGCTTCGGGTGCGGGGCTCCGTACGGGGCGTGGCGCGGGGCT
CGCCGTGCCGGGCGGGGGGTGGCGGCAGGTGGGGGTGCCGGGCGGGGCGGGGCCGCCTCGGGCCGGGGAG
GGCTCGGGGGAGGGGCGCGGCGGCCCCCGGAGCGCCGGCGGCTGTCGAGGCGCGGCGAGCCGCAGCCATT
GCCTTTTATGGTAATCGTGCGAGAGGGCGCAGGGACTTCCTTTGTCCCAAATCTGTGCGGAGCCGAAATC
TGGGAGGCGCCGCCGCACCCCCTCTAGCGGGCGCGGGGCGAAGCGGTGCGGCGCCGGCAGGAAGGAAATG
GGCGGGGAGGGCCTTCGTGCGTCGCCGCGCCGCCGTCCCCTTCTCCCTCTCCAGCCTCGGGGCTGTCCGC
GGGGGGACGGCTGCCTTCGGGGGGGACGGGGCAGGGCGGGGTTCGGCTTCTGGCGTGTGACCGGCGGCTC
TAGAGCCTCTGCTAACCATGTTCATGCCTTCTTCTTTTTCCTACAGCTCCTGGGCAACGTGCTGGTTATT
GTGCTGTCTCATCATTTTGGCAAAGAATTCCTCGATCGACGGTATCGATGCCACCATGGTGAGCAAGGGC
GAGGAGGATAACATGGCCATCATCAAGGAGTTCATGCGCTTCAAGGTGCACATGGAGGGCTCCGTGAACG
GCCACGAGTTCGAGATCGAGGGCGAGGGCGAGGGCCGCCCCTACGAGGGCACCCAGACCGCCAAGCTGAA
GGTGACCAAGGGTGGCCCCCTGCCCTTCGCCTGGGACATCCTGTCCCCTCAGTTCATGTACGGCTCCAAG
GCCTACGTGAAGCACCCCGCCGACATCCCCGACTACTTGAAGCTGTCCTTCCCCGAGGGCTTCAAGTGGG
AGCGCGTGATGAACTTCGAGGACGGCGGCGTGGTGACCGTGACCCAGGACTCCTCCCTGCAGGACGGCGA
GTTCATCTACAAGGTGAAGCTGCGCGGCACCAACTTCCCCTCCGACGGCCCCGTAATGCAGAAGAAGACC
ATGGGCTGGGAGGCCTCCTCCGAGCGGATGTACCCCGAGGACGGCGCCCTGAAGGGCGAGATCAAGCAGA
GGCTGAAGCTGAAGGACGGCGGCCACTACGACGCTGAGGTCAAGACCACCTACAAGGCCAAGAAGCCCGT
GCAGCTGCCCGGCGCCTACAACGTCAACATCAAGTTGGACATCACCTCCCACAACGAGGACTACACCATC
GTGGAACAGTACGAACGCGCCGAGGGCCGCCACTCCACCGGCGGCATGGACGAGCTGTACAAGCCAACGA
CCGAAAACCTGTATTTTCAGGGTGGTATGGCTTCCCCATCTGGAAAGGGAGCTAGGGCTCTGGAGGCTCC
TGGATGCGGACCACGGCCCCTGGCCAGAGACCTGGTGGATAGCGTGGACGATGCTGAGGGGCTGTACGTG
GCCGTGGAAAGATGCCCCCTGTGTAATACCACACGGAGAAGGCTGACATGCGCCAAGTGTGTGCAGTCCG
GGGATTTCGTGTATTTTGACGGACGCGATCGGGAGAGATTCATTGACAAGAAAGAAAGGCTGTCCCGCCT
GAAGTCTAAACAGGAGGAATTTCAGAAAGAGGTGCTGAAGGCCATGGAGGGCAAGTGGATCACTGATCAG
CTGAGGTGGAAAATCATGTCCTGCAAGATGCGCATTGAGCAGCTGAAACAGACCATCTGTAAGGGAAACG
AGGAAATGGAGAAAAATAGCGAAGGCCTGCTGAAGACAAAAGAAAAGAATCAGAAGCTGTACTCCCGGGC
TCAGAGACACCAGGAGAAGAAAGAAAAAATTCAGAGGCATAACCGCAAGCTGGGCGATCTGGTGGAGAAG
AAAACCATCGACCTGAGGTCTCACTATGAACGCCTGGCCAATCTGCGCCGGAGCCATATCCTGGAGCTGA
CATCCGTGATCTTCCCAATTGAGGAAGTGAAAACTGGAGTGAGGGACCCCGCTGATGTGAGCTCCGAGAG
TGACTCAGCCATGACCTCTAGTACAGTGAGTAAGCTGGCTGAAGCCAGAAGGACTACCTACCTGTCAGGC
CGCTGGGTGTGCGACGATCACAACGGCGATACAAGCATCTCCATTACTGGGCCCTGGATTAGCCTGCCTA
ACAATGGCGACTATAGTGCCTACTATTCATGGGTGGAGGAAAAGAAAACAACTCAGGGGCCAGATATGGA
GCAGTCTAATCCCGCTTACACTATCAGTGCCGCTCTGTGCTATGCCACCCAGCTGGTGAACATCCTGTCT
CATATTCTGGACGTGAACCTGCCCAAGAAACTGTGCAATTCAGAGTTCTGTGGCGAAAACCTGAGCAAAC
AGAAGTTTACTAGGGCTGTGAAGAAACTGAACGCCAATATTCTGTACCTGTGTTTTAGCCAGCACGTGAA
TCTGGATCAGCTGCAGCCTCTGCATACCCTGCGCAACCTGATGTATCTGGTGTCCCCTTCAAGCGAGCAC
CTGGGAAGGTCTGGACCATTCGAAGTGAGAGCTGATCTGGAGGAAAGCATGGAGTTTGTGGACCCTGGAG
TGGCCGGCGAGTCTGACGAAAGTGGGGATGAGCGGGTGTCTGACGAGGAAACTGATCTGGGAACCGACTG
GGAAAACCTGCCTAGTCCAAGATTCTGTGACATCCCATCTCAGAGTGTGGAGGTGTCACAGAGCCAGTCC
ACACAGGCTTCCCCCCCTATTGCTTCCTCTAGTGCTGGAGGAATGATCTCAAGCGCCGCTGCCTCAGTGA
CCAGCTGGTTTAAGGCCTACACAGGCCATAGGTGACTCGAGGAATTCACTCCTCAGGTGCAGGCTGCCTA
TCAGAAGGTGGTGGCTGGTGTGGCCAATGCCCTGGCTCACAAATACCACTGAGATCTTTTTCCCTCTGCC
AAAAATTATGGGGACATCATGAAGCCCCTTGAGCATCTGACTTCTGGCTAATAAAGGAAATTTATTTTCA
TTGCAATAGTGTGTTGGAATTTTTTGTGTCTCTCACTCGGAAGGACATATGGGAGGGCAAATCATTTAAA
ACATCAGAATGAGTATTTGGTTTAGAGTTTGGCAACATATGCCCATATGCTGGCTGCCATGAACAAAGGT
TGGCTATAAAGAGGTCATCAGTATATGAAACAGCCCCCTGCTGTCCATTCCTTATTCCATAGAAAAGCCT
TGACTTGAGGTTAGATTTTTTTTATATTTTGTTTTGTGTTATTTTTTTCTTTAACATCCCTAAAATTTTC
CTTACATGTTTTACTAGCCAGATTTTTCCTCCTCTCCTGACTACTCCCAGTCATAGCTGTCCCTCTTCTC
TTATGGAGATCCCTCGACCTGCAGCCCAAGCTTGGCGTAATCATGGTCATAGCTGTTTCCTGTGTGAAAT
TGTTATCCGCTCACAATTCCACACAACATACGAGCCGGAAGCATAAAGTGTAAAGCCTGGGGTGCCTAAT
GAGTGAGCTAACTCACATTAATTGCGTTGCGCTCACTGCCCGCTTTCCAGTCGGGAAACCTGTCGTGCCA
GCGGATCCGCATCTCAATTAGTCAGCAACCATAGTCCCGCCCCTAACTCCGCCCATCCCGCCCCTAACTC
CGCCCAGTTCCGCCCATTCTCCGCCCCATGGCTGACTAATTTTTTTTATTTATGCAGAGGCCGAGGCCGC
CTCGGCCTCTGAGCTATTCCAGAAGTAGTGAGGAGGCTTTTTTGGAGGCCTAGGCTTTTGCAAAAAGCTA
ACTTGTTTATTGCAGCTTATAATGGTTACAAATAAAGCAATAGCATCACAAATTTCACAAATAAAGCATT
TTTTTCACTGCATTCTAGTTGTGGTTTGTCCAAACTCATCAATGTATCTTATCATGTCTGGATCCGCTGC
ATTAATGAATCGGCCAACGCGCGGGGAGAGGCGGTTTGCGTATTGGGCGCTCTTCCGCTTCCTCGCTCAC
TGACTCGCTGCGCTCGGTCGTTCGGCTGCGGCGAGCGGTATCAGCTCACTCAAAGGCGGTAATACGGTTA
TCCACAGAATCAGGGGATAACGCAGGAAAGAACATGTGAGCAAAAGGCCAGCAAAAGGCCAGGAACCGTA
AAAAGGCCGCGTTGCTGGCGTTTTTCCATAGGCTCCGCCCCCCTGACGAGCATCACAAAAATCGACGCTC
AAGTCAGAGGTGGCGAAACCCGACAGGACTATAAAGATACCAGGCGTTTCCCCCTGGAAGCTCCCTCGTG
CGCTCTCCTGTTCCGACCCTGCCGCTTACCGGATACCTGTCCGCCTTTCTCCCTTCGGGAAGCGTGGCGC
TTTCTCATAGCTCACGCTGTAGGTATCTCAGTTCGGTGTAGGTCGTTCGCTCCAAGCTGGGCTGTGTGCA
CGAACCCCCCGTTCAGCCCGACCGCTGCGCCTTATCCGGTAACTATCGTCTTGAGTCCAACCCGGTAAGA
CACGACTTATCGCCACTGGCAGCAGCCACTGGTAACAGGATTAGCAGAGCGAGGTATGTAGGCGGTGCTA
CAGAGTTCTTGAAGTGGTGGCCTAACTACGGCTACACTAGAAGAACAGTATTTGGTATCTGCGCTCTGCT
GAAGCCAGTTACCTTCGGAAAAAGAGTTGGTAGCTCTTGATCCGGCAAACAAACCACCGCTGGTAGCGGT
GGTTTTTTTGTTTGCAAGCAGCAGATTACGCGCAGAAAAAAAGGATCTCAAGAAGATCCTTTGATCTTTT
CTACGGGGTCTGACGCTCAGTGGAACGAAAACTCACGTTAAGGGATTTTGGTCATGAGATTATCAAAAAG
GATCTTCACCTAGATCCTTTTAAATTAAAAATGAAGTTTTAAATCAATCTAAAGTATATATGAGTAAACT
TGGTCTGACAGTTACCAATGCTTAATCAGTGAGGCACCTATCTCAGCGATCTGTCTATTTCGTTCATCCA
TAGTTGCCTGACTCCCCGTCGTGTAGATAACTACGATACGGGAGGGCTTACCATCTGGCCCCAGTGCTGC
AATGATACCGCGAGACCCACGCTCACCGGCTCCAGATTTATCAGCAATAAACCAGCCAGCCGGAAGGGCC
GAGCGCAGAAGTGGTCCTGCAACTTTATCCGCCTCCATCCAGTCTATTAATTGTTGCCGGGAAGCTAGAG
TAAGTAGTTCGCCAGTTAATAGTTTGCGCAACGTTGTTGCCATTGCTACAGGCATCGTGGTGTCACGCTC
GTCGTTTGGTATGGCTTCATTCAGCTCCGGTTCCCAACGATCAAGGCGAGTTACATGATCCCCCATGTTG
TGCAAAAAAGCGGTTAGCTCCTTCGGTCCTCCGATCGTTGTCAGAAGTAAGTTGGCCGCAGTGTTATCAC
TCATGGTTATGGCAGCACTGCATAATTCTCTTACTGTCATGCCATCCGTAAGATGCTTTTCTGTGACTGG
TGAGTACTCAACCAAGTCATTCTGAGAATAGTGTATGCGGCGACCGAGTTGCTCTTGCCCGGCGTCAATA
CGGGATAATACCGCGCCACATAGCAGAACTTTAAAAGTGCTCATCATTGGAAAACGTTCTTCGGGGCGAA
AACTCTCAAGGATCTTACCGCTGTTGAGATCCAGTTCGATGTAACCCACTCGTGCACCCAACTGATCTTC
AGCATCTTTTACTTTCACCAGCGTTTCTGGGTGAGCAAAAACAGGAAGGCAAAATGCCGCAAAAAAGGGA
ATAAGGGCGACACGGAAATGTTGAATACTCATACTCTTCCTTTTT
