>Addgene plasmid #203567 | pCAG-mCherry-ATG14 | depositor partial sequence | sequence record 394720 | mCherry-TEVsite(ClaI/)
ATGGTGAGCAAGGGCGAGGAGGATAACATGGCCATCATCAAGGAGTTCATGCGCTTCAAGGTGCACATGG
AGGGCTCCGTGAACGGCCACGAGTTCGAGATCGAGGGCGAGGGCGAGGGCCGCCCCTACGAGGGCACCCA
GACCGCCAAGCTGAAGGTGACCAAGGGTGGCCCCCTGCCCTTCGCCTGGGACATCCTGTCCCCTCAGTTC
ATGTACGGCTCCAAGGCCTACGTGAAGCACCCCGCCGACATCCCCGACTACTTGAAGCTGTCCTTCCCCG
AGGGCTTCAAGTGGGAGCGCGTGATGAACTTCGAGGACGGCGGCGTGGTGACCGTGACCCAGGACTCCTC
CCTGCAGGACGGCGAGTTCATCTACAAGGTGAAGCTGCGCGGCACCAACTTCCCCTCCGACGGCCCCGTA
ATGCAGAAGAAGACCATGGGCTGGGAGGCCTCCTCCGAGCGGATGTACCCCGAGGACGGCGCCCTGAAGG
GCGAGATCAAGCAGAGGCTGAAGCTGAAGGACGGCGGCCACTACGACGCTGAGGTCAAGACCACCTACAA
GGCCAAGAAGCCCGTGCAGCTGCCCGGCGCCTACAACGTCAACATCAAGTTGGACATCACCTCCCACAAC
GAGGACTACACCATCGTGGAACAGTACGAACGCGCCGAGGGCCGCCACTCCACCGGCGGCATGGACGAGC
TGTACAAGCCAACGACCGAAAACCTGTATTTTCAGGGTGGT
