>Addgene plasmid #203567 | pCAG-mCherry-ATG14 | depositor partial sequence | sequence record 394721 | ATG14 (/xhoI)
ATGGCTTCCCCATCTGGAAAGGGAGCTAGGGCTCTGGAGGCTCCTGGATGCGGACCACGGCCCCTGGCCA
GAGACCTGGTGGATAGCGTGGACGATGCTGAGGGGCTGTACGTGGCCGTGGAAAGATGCCCCCTGTGTAA
TACCACACGGAGAAGGCTGACATGCGCCAAGTGTGTGCAGTCCGGGGATTTCGTGTATTTTGACGGACGC
GATCGGGAGAGATTCATTGACAAGAAAGAAAGGCTGTCCCGCCTGAAGTCTAAACAGGAGGAATTTCAGA
AAGAGGTGCTGAAGGCCATGGAGGGCAAGTGGATCACTGATCAGCTGAGGTGGAAAATCATGTCCTGCAA
GATGCGCATTGAGCAGCTGAAACAGACCATCTGTAAGGGAAACGAGGAAATGGAGAAAAATAGCGAAGGC
CTGCTGAAGACAAAAGAAAAGAATCAGAAGCTGTACTCCCGGGCTCAGAGACACCAGGAGAAGAAAGAAA
AAATTCAGAGGCATAACCGCAAGCTGGGCGATCTGGTGGAGAAGAAAACCATCGACCTGAGGTCTCACTA
TGAACGCCTGGCCAATCTGCGCCGGAGCCATATCCTGGAGCTGACATCCGTGATCTTCCCAATTGAGGAA
GTGAAAACTGGAGTGAGGGACCCCGCTGATGTGAGCTCCGAGAGTGACTCAGCCATGACCTCTAGTACAG
TGAGTAAGCTGGCTGAAGCCAGAAGGACTACCTACCTGTCAGGCCGCTGGGTGTGCGACGATCACAACGG
CGATACAAGCATCTCCATTACTGGGCCCTGGATTAGCCTGCCTAACAATGGCGACTATAGTGCCTACTAT
TCATGGGTGGAGGAAAAGAAAACAACTCAGGGGCCAGATATGGAGCAGTCTAATCCCGCTTACACTATCA
GTGCCGCTCTGTGCTATGCCACCCAGCTGGTGAACATCCTGTCTCATATTCTGGACGTGAACCTGCCCAA
GAAACTGTGCAATTCAGAGTTCTGTGGCGAAAACCTGAGCAAACAGAAGTTTACTAGGGCTGTGAAGAAA
CTGAACGCCAATATTCTGTACCTGTGTTTTAGCCAGCACGTGAATCTGGATCAGCTGCAGCCTCTGCATA
CCCTGCGCAACCTGATGTATCTGGTGTCCCCTTCAAGCGAGCACCTGGGAAGGTCTGGACCATTCGAAGT
GAGAGCTGATCTGGAGGAAAGCATGGAGTTTGTGGACCCTGGAGTGGCCGGCGAGTCTGACGAAAGTGGG
GATGAGCGGGTGTCTGACGAGGAAACTGATCTGGGAACCGACTGGGAAAACCTGCCTAGTCCAAGATTCT
GTGACATCCCATCTCAGAGTGTGGAGGTGTCACAGAGCCAGTCCACACAGGCTTCCCCCCCTATTGCTTC
CTCTAGTGCTGGAGGAATGATCTCAAGCGCCGCTGCCTCAGTGACCAGCTGGTTTAAGGCCTACACAGGC
CATAGGTGA
